>Addgene plasmid #100984 | pGL4.18 CMV-Luc | addgene full sequence | sequence record 209376 | Addgene NGS Result
GGCATTGATTATTGACTAGTTATTAATAGTAATCAATTACGGGGTCATTAGTTCATAGCCCATATATGGA
GTTCCGCGTTACATAACTTACGGTAAATGGCCCGCCTGGCTGACCGCCCAACGACCCCCGCCCATTGACG
TCAATAATGACGTATGTTCCCATAGTAACGCCAATAGGGACTTTCCATTGACGTCAATGGGTGGAGTATT
TACGGTAAACTGCCCACTTGGCAGTACATCAAGTGTATCATATGCCAAGTCCGCCCCCTATTGACGTCAA
TGACGGTAAATGGCCCGCCTGGCATTATGCCCAGTACATGACCTTACGGGACTTTCCTACTTGGCAGTAC
ATCTACGTATTAGTCATCGCTATTACCATGGTGATGCGGTTTTGGCAGTACACCAATGGGCGTGGATAGC
GGTTTGACTCACGGGGATTTCCAAGTCTCCACCCCATTGACGTCAATGGGAGTTTGTTTTGGCACCAAAA
TCAACGGGACTTTCCAAAATGTCGTAATAACCCCGCCCCGTTGACGCAAATGGGCGGTAGGCGTGTACGG
TGGGAGGTCTATATAAGCAGAGCTCGTTTAGTGAACCGTCAGATCACTAGAAGCTTTATTGCGGTAGTTT
ATCACAGTTAAATTGCTAACGCAGTCAGTGGGCTAGCCTCGAGGATATCAAGATCTGGCCTCGGCGGCCA
AGCTTGGCAATCCGGTACTGTTGGTAAAGCCACCATGGAAGATGCCAAAAACATTAAGAAGGGCCCAGCG
CCATTCTACCCACTCGAAGACGGGACCGCCGGCGAGCAGCTGCACAAAGCCATGAAGCGCTACGCCCTGG
TGCCCGGCACCATCGCCTTTACCGACGCACATATCGAGGTGGACATTACCTACGCCGAGTACTTCGAGAT
GAGCGTTCGGCTGGCAGAAGCTATGAAGCGCTATGGGCTGAATACAAACCATCGGATCGTGGTGTGCAGC
GAGAATAGCTTGCAGTTCTTCATGCCCGTGTTGGGTGCCCTGTTCATCGGTGTGGCTGTGGCCCCAGCTA
ACGACATCTACAACGAGCGCGAGCTGCTGAACAGCATGGGCATCAGCCAGCCCACCGTCGTATTCGTGAG
CAAGAAAGGGCTGCAAAAGATCCTCAACGTGCAAAAGAAGCTACCGATCATACAAAAGATCATCATCATG
GATAGCAAGACCGACTACCAGGGCTTCCAAAGCATGTACACCTTCGTGACTTCCCATTTGCCACCCGGCT
TCAACGAGTACGACTTCGTGCCCGAGAGCTTCGACCGGGACAAAACCATCGCCCTGATCATGAACAGTAG
TGGCAGTACCGGATTGCCCAAGGGCGTAGCCCTACCGCACCGCACCGCTTGTGTCCGATTCAGTCATGCC
CGCGACCCCATCTTCGGCAACCAGATCATCCCCGACACCGCTATCCTCAGCGTGGTGCCATTTCACCACG
GCTTCGGCATGTTCACCACGCTGGGCTACTTGATCTGCGGCTTTCGGGTCGTGCTCATGTACCGCTTCGA
GGAGGAGCTATTCTTGCGCAGCTTGCAAGACTATAAGATTCAATCTGCCCTGCTGGTGCCCACACTATTT
AGCTTCTTCGCTAAGAGCACTCTCATCGACAAGTACGACCTAAGCAACTTGCACGAGATCGCCAGCGGCG
GGGCGCCGCTCAGCAAGGAGGTAGGTGAGGCCGTGGCCAAACGCTTCCACCTACCAGGCATCCGCCAGGG
CTACGGCCTGACAGAAACAACCAGCGCCATTCTGATCACCCCCGAAGGGGACGACAAGCCTGGCGCAGTA
GGCAAGGTGGTGCCCTTCTTCGAGGCTAAGGTGGTGGACTTGGACACCGGTAAGACACTGGGTGTGAACC
AGCGCGGCGAGCTGTGCGTCCGTGGCCCCATGATCATGAGCGGCTACGTTAACAACCCCGAGGCTACAAA
CGCTCTCATCGACAAGGACGGCTGGCTGCACAGCGGCGACATCGCCTACTGGGACGAGGACGAGCACTTC
TTCATCGTGGACCGGCTGAAGAGCCTGATCAAATACAAGGGCTACCAGGTAGCCCCAGCCGAACTGGAGA
GCATCCTGCTGCAACACCCCAACATCTTCGACGCCGGGGTCGCCGGCCTGCCCGACGACGATGCCGGCGA
GCTGCCCGCCGCAGTCGTCGTGCTGGAACACGGTAAAACCATGACCGAGAAGGAGATCGTGGACTATGTG
GCCAGCCAGGTTACAACCGCCAAGAAGCTGCGCGGTGGTGTTGTGTTCGTGGACGAGGTGCCTAAAGGAC
TGACCGGCAAGTTGGACGCCCGCAAGATCCGCGAGATTCTCATTAAGGCCAAGAAGGGCGGCAAGATCGC
CGTGAATTCTCACGGCTTCCCTCCCGAGGTGGAGGAGCAGGCCGCCGGCACCCTGCCCATGAGCTGCGCC
CAGGAGAGCGGCATGGATAGACACCCTGCTGCTTGCGCCAGCGCCAGGATCAACGTCTAAGGCCGCGACT
CTAGAGTCGGGGCGGCCGGCCGCTTCGAGCAGACATGATAAGATACATTGATGAGTTTGGACAAACCACA
ACTAGAATGCAGTGAAAAAAATGCTTTATTTGTGAAATTTGTGATGCTATTGCTTTATTTGTAACCATTA
TAAGCTGCAATAAACAAGTTAACAACAACAATTGCATTCATTTTATGTTTCAGGTTCAGGGGGAGGTGTG
GGAGGTTTTTTAAAGCAAGTAAAACCTCTACAAATGTGGTAAAATCGATAAGGATCCGTTTGCGTATTGG
GCGCTCTTCCGCTGATCTGCGCAGCACCATGGCCTGAAATAACCTCTGAAAGAGGAACTTGGTTAGCTAC
CTTCTGAGGCGGAAAGAACCAGCTGTGGAATGTGTGTCAGTTAGGGTGTGGAAAGTCCCCAGGCTCCCCA
GCAGGCAGAAGTATGCAAAGCATGCATCTCAATTAGTCAGCAACCAGGTGTGGAAAGTCCCCAGGCTCCC
CAGCAGGCAGAAGTATGCAAAGCATGCATCTCAATTAGTCAGCAACCATAGTCCCGCCCCTAACTCCGCC
CATCCCGCCCCTAACTCCGCCCAGTTCCGCCCATTCTCCGCCCCATGGCTGACTAATTTTTTTTATTTAT
GCAGAGGCCGAGGCCGCCTCTGCCTCTGAGCTATTCCAGAAGTAGTGAGGAGGCTTTTTTGGAGGCCTAG
GCTTTTGCAAAAAGCTCGATTCTTCTGACACTAGCGCCACCATGATCGAACAAGACGGCCTCCATGCTGG
CAGTCCCGCAGCTTGGGTCGAACGCTTGTTCGGGTACGACTGGGCCCAGCAGACCATCGGATGTAGCGAT
GCGGCCGTGTTCCGTCTAAGCGCTCAAGGCCGGCCCGTGCTGTTCGTGAAGACCGACCTGAGCGGCGCCC
TGAACGAGCTTCAAGACGAGGCTGCCCGCCTGAGCTGGCTGGCCACCACCGGCGTACCCTGCGCCGCTGT
GTTGGATGTTGTGACCGAAGCCGGCCGGGACTGGCTGCTGCTGGGCGAGGTCCCTGGCCAGGATCTGCTG
AGCAGCCACCTTGCCCCCGCTGAGAAGGTTTCTATCATGGCCGATGCAATGCGGCGCCTGCACACCCTGG
ACCCCGCTACCTGCCCCTTCGACCACCAGGCTAAGCATCGGATCGAGCGTGCTCGGACCCGCATGGAGGC
CGGCCTGGTGGACCAGGACGACCTGGACGAGGAGCATCAGGGCCTGGCCCCCGCTGAACTGTTCGCCCGA
CTGAAAGCCCGCATGCCGGACGGTGAGGACCTGGTTGTCACACACGGAGATGCCTGCCTCCCTAACATCA
TGGTCGAGAATGGCCGCTTCTCCGGCTTCATCGACTGCGGTCGCCTAGGAGTTGCCGACCGCTACCAGGA
CATCGCCCTGGCCACCCGCGACATCGCTGAGGAGCTTGGCGGCGAGTGGGCCGACCGCTTCTTAGTCTTG
TACGGCATCGCAGCTCCCGACAGCCAGCGCATCGCCTTCTACCGCTTGCTCGACGAGTTCTTTTAATGAT
CTAGAACCGGTCATGGCCGCAATAAAATATCTTTATTTTCATTACATCTGTGTGTTGGTTTTTTGTGTGT
TCGAACTAGATGCTGTCGACCGATGCCCTTGAGAGCCTTCAACCCAGTCAGCTCCTTCCGGTGGGCGCGG
GGCATGACTATCGTCGCCGCACTTATGACTGTCTTCTTTATCATGCAACTCGTAGGACAGGTGCCGGCAG
CGCTCTTCCGCTTCCTCGCTCACTGACTCGCTGCGCTCGGTCGTTCGGCTGCGGCGAGCGGTATCAGCTC
ACTCAAAGGCGGTAATACGGTTATCCACAGAATCAGGGGATAACGCAGGAAAGAACATGTGAGCAAAAGG
CCAGCAAAAGGCCAGGAACCGTAAAAAGGCCGCGTTGCTGGCGTTTTTCCATAGGCTCCGCCCCCCTGAC
GAGCATCACAAAAATCGACGCTCAAGTCAGAGGTGGCGAAACCCGACAGGACTATAAAGATACCAGGCGT
TTCCCCCTGGAAGCTCCCTCGTGCGCTCTCCTGTTCCGACCCTGCCGCTTACCGGATACCTGTCCGCCTT
TCTCCCTTCGGGAAGCGTGGCGCTTTCTCATAGCTCACGCTGTAGGTATCTCAGTTCGGTGTAGGTCGTT
CGCTCCAAGCTGGGCTGTGTGCACGAACCCCCCGTTCAGCCCGACCGCTGCGCCTTATCCGGTAACTATC
GTCTTGAGTCCAACCCGGTAAGACACGACTTATCGCCACTGGCAGCAGCCACTGGTAACAGGATTAGCAG
AGCGAGGTATGTAGGCGGTGCTACAGAGTTCTTGAAGTGGTGGCCTAACTACGGCTACACTAGAAGAACA
GTATTTGGTATCTGCGCTCTGCTGAAGCCAGTTACCTTCGGAAAAAGAGTTGGTAGCTCTTGATCCGGCA
AACAAACCACCGCTGGTAGCGGTGGTTTTTTTGTTTGCAAGCAGCAGATTACGCGCAGAAAAAAAGGATC
TCAAGAAGATCCTTTGATCTTTTCTACGGGGTCTGACGCTCAGTGGAACGAAAACTCACGTTAAGGGATT
TTGGTCATGAGATTATCAAAAAGGATCTTCACCTAGATCCTTTTAAATTAAAAATGAAGTTTTAAATCAA
TCTAAAGTATATATGAGTAAACTTGGTCTGACAGCGGCCGCAAATGCTAAACCACTGCAGTGGTTACCAG
TGCTTGATCAGTGAGGCACCGATCTCAGCGATCTGCCTATTTCGTTCGTCCATAGTGGCCTGACTCCCCG
TCGTGTAGATCACTACGATTCGTGAGGGCTTACCATCAGGCCCCAGCGCAGCAATGATGCCGCGAGAGCC
GCGTTCACCGGCCCCCGATTTGTCAGCAATGAACCAGCCAGCAGGGAGGGCCGAGCGAAGAAGTGGTCCT
GCTACTTTGTCCGCCTCCATCCAGTCTATGAGCTGCTGTCGTGATGCTAGAGTAAGAAGTTCGCCAGTGA
GTAGTTTCCGAAGAGTTGTGGCCATTGCTACTGGCATCGTGGTATCACGCTCGTCGTTCGGTATGGCTTC
GTTCAACTCTGGTTCCCAGCGGTCAAGCCGGGTCACATGATCACCCATATTATGAAGAAATGCAGTCAGC
TCCTTAGGGCCTCCGATCGTTGTCAGAAGTAAGTTGGCCGCGGTGTTGTCGCTCATGGTAATGGCAGCAC
TACACAATTCTCTTACCGTCATGCCATCCGTAAGATGCTTTTCCGTGACCGGCGAGTACTCAACCAAGTC
GTTTTGTGAGTAGTGTATACGGCGACCAAGCTGCTCTTGCCCGGCGTCTATACGGGACAACACCGCGCCA
CATAGCAGTACTTTGAAAGTGCTCATCATCGGGAATCGTTCTTCGGGGCGGAAAGACTCAAGGATCTTGC
CGCTATTGAGATCCAGTTCGATATAGCCCACTCTTGCACCCAGTTGATCTTCAGCATCTTTTACTTTCAC
CAGCGTTTCGGGGTGTGCAAAAACAGGCAAGCAAAATGCCGCAAAGAAGGGAATGAGTGCGACACGAAAA
TGTTGGATGCTCATACTCGTCCTTTTTCAATATTATTGAAGCATTTATCAGGGTTACTAGTACGTCTCTC
AAGGATAAGTAAGTAATATTAAGGTACGGGAGGTATTGGACAGGCCGCAATAAAATATCTTTATTTTCAT
TACATCTGTGTGTTGGTTTTTTGTGTGAATCGATAGTACTAACATACGCTCTCCATCAAAACAAAACGAA
ACAAAACAAACTAGCAAAATAGGCTGTCCCCAGTGCAAGTGCAGGTGCCAGAACATTTCTCTGGCCTAAC
TGGCCGGTACCTGAGCTCGCTAGCGGCCTAACTGGCCTCAATATTGGCCATTAGCCATATTATTCATTGG
TTATATAGCATAAATCAATATTGGCTATTGGCCATTGCATACGTTGTATCTATATCATAATATGTACATT
TATATTGGCTCATGTCCAATATGACCGCCATGTT
Features (pLannotate 1.2.2; 15 found; start..end, strand, type, name):
      3..380     +  enhancer       CMV enhancer: human cytomegalovirus immediate early enhancer
    382..581     +  promoter       CMV promoter: human cytomegalovirus (CMV) immediate early promoter
    735..2384    +  CDS            luciferase: firefly luciferase synthetic luc2 version of the luciferase gene
   2388..2507    +  CDS            hPEST: PEST degradation sequence from mouse ornithine decarboxylase human codon-optimized
   2559..2680    -  polyA_signal   SV40 poly(A) signal: SV40 polyadenylation signal
   2706..2837    -  CDS            LT_SV40 (fragment): Experimental evidence at protein level: Swiss-Prot protein existence level 1. Isoform 17kT antigen targets host RBL2 for degradation and promotes cell proliferation. Transactivates host cyclin A promoter through its J domain. From Simian virus 40 (SV40).
   2874..3231    +  promoter       SV40 promoter: SV40 enhancer and early promoter
   3262..4056    +  CDS            NeoR/KanR: aminoglycoside phosphotransferase confers resistance to neomycin, kanamycin, and G418 (Geneticin®)
   4081..4129    +  polyA_signal   poly(A) signal: synthetic polyadenylation signal
   4145..4276    +  CDS            TcR (fragment): tetracycline efflux protein; tet; confers resistance to tetracycline
   4456..5044    -  rep_origin     ori: high-copy-number ColE1/pMB1/pBR322/pUC origin of replication
   5244..6104    -  CDS            AmpR: β-lactamase confers resistance to ampicillin, carbenicillin, and related antibiotics
   6105..6146    -  promoter       AmpR promoter (fragment): bla
   6209..6257    +  polyA_signal   poly(A) signal: synthetic polyadenylation signal
   6271..6362    +  misc_feature   pause site: RNA polymerase II transcriptional pause signal from the human α2 globin gene
