[The description below was written by a language model from this plasmid's Addgene catalogue record and pLannotate feature annotations shown in this document.]
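Description:
pGL4.18 CMV-Luc is a mammalian expression reporter plasmid built on Promega's pGL4.18 backbone, in which the human cytomegalovirus immediate early enhancer and promoter have been inserted upstream of the reporter gene. The CMV fragment was cloned into an NheI site, and the site was destroyed at both junctions. The catalogue lists the insert species as human, reflecting its origin in human cytomegalovirus rather than the human genome. In bacteria the plasmid replicates from a high-copy ColE1/pUC-type origin and is selected with ampicillin through the β-lactamase gene. The catalogue itself records copy number as unknown.

The reporter is the synthetic luc2 version of firefly luciferase, and the feature table shows it followed directly by a codon-optimised PEST degradation sequence derived from mouse ornithine decarboxylase. This element shortens the half-life of the enzyme, so the signal tracks changes in transcription more closely than a stable luciferase would. The transcript ends at an SV40 polyadenylation signal. Upstream of the CMV insert, a synthetic poly(A) signal and an RNA polymerase II pause site from the human α2 globin gene limit read-through transcription from the backbone, reducing background. A separate cassette has the SV40 enhancer and early promoter driving the neomycin phosphotransferase gene with its own synthetic poly(A) signal. This allows G418 selection of stably transfected cells. The short SV40 large T and tetracycline resistance annotations are fragments and appear to be vector remnants rather than functional genes.

The construct provides strong constitutive luciferase expression. The associated publication concerns a high-throughput screen for inhibitors of the EWS-FLI1 transcription factor, but the record does not state the plasmid's exact role in that work.
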