Addgene plasmid #100984: pGL4.18 CMV-Luc
Purpose: CMV luciferase reporter - firefly luciferase driven by CMV promoter
Depositing lab: Lee Helman. Publication: Identification of an inhibitor of the EWS-FLI1 oncogenic transcription factor by high-throughput screening. Grohar PJ, Woldemichael GM, Griffin LB, Mendoza A, Chen QR, Yeung C, Currier DG, Davis S, Khanna C, Khan J, McMahon JB, Helman LJ. J Natl Cancer Inst. 2011 Jun 22;103(12):962-78. doi: 10.1093/jnci/djr156. Epub 2011 Jun 8. PubMed 21653923.
Backbone
  Vector backbone: pGL4.18
  Backbone manufacturer: Promega
  Vector type: Mammalian Expression
  Selectable markers: Neomycin (select with G418)
Growth in bacteria
  Bacterial resistance: Ampicillin, 100 μg/mL
  Growth temperature: 37°C
  Growth strain: DH5alpha
  Copy number: Unknown
Gene/Insert
  Gene/Insert name: CMV
  Species: H. sapiens (human)
  Cloning method: Restriction Enzyme; 5′ cloning site NheI (destroyed during cloning); 3′ cloning site NheI (destroyed during cloning)
  Sequencing primers: 5′ CTAGCAAAATAGGCTGTCCC; 3′ GACGATAGTCATGCCCCGCG
Terms and licenses: Academic/Nonprofit Terms; Industry Terms: Not Available to Industry
How to cite: pGL4.18 CMV-Luc was a gift from Lee Helman (Addgene plasmid # 100984 ; http://n2t.net/addgene:100984 ; RRID:Addgene_100984)
